Addgene plasmid #247422: cwby0072
Purpose: GGA cloning AGGA-promoter-ccdb-TTCC-GS-C6-79-10-SNAC-6xhis
Depositing lab: David Baker. Publication: Accelerating protein design by scaling experimental characterization. Qian J, Milles LF, Wicky BIM, Ragotte RJ, Motmaen A, Borst AJ, Skotheim R, Ols S, Coventry B, Li X, Kibler RD, Goreshnik I, Exposit M, Lore K, Stewart L, Baker D. Nat Commun. 2026 Aug 20;17(1):9945. doi: 10.1038/s41467-026-76740-9. PubMed 42754580.
Backbone
  Vector backbone: pET29
  Vector type: Bacterial Expression
Growth in bacteria
  Bacterial resistance: Kanamycin, 50 μg/mL
  Growth temperature: 37°C
  Growth strain: NEB Stable
  Copy number: Unknown
Gene/Insert
  Gene/Insert name: ccdb
  Species: Synthetic
  Promoter: T7
  Cloning method: Golden Gate
Terms and licenses: Academic/Nonprofit Terms; Industry Terms: Not Available to Industry
Depositor comments: Please visit https://doi.org/10.1101/2025.08.05.668824 for bioRxiv preprint.
How to cite: cwby0072 was a gift from David Baker (Addgene plasmid # 247422 ; http://n2t.net/addgene:247422 ; RRID:Addgene_247422)
