[The description below was written by a language model from this plasmid's Addgene catalogue record and pLannotate feature annotations shown in this document.]
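Description:
cwby0072 is a pET29-based bacterial expression plasmid of about 6.4 kb that serves as a Golden Gate assembly (GGA) entry vector rather than as an expression construct for a finished protein. It carries the usual pET framework: a T7 promoter followed by a lac operator and the T7 gene 10 ribosome binding site, a T7 terminator, and a lacI gene with its own promoter, so that transcription depends on T7 RNA polymerase and is inducible with IPTG. It is propagated through a ColE1/pMB1-type origin accompanied by the bom site and rop gene, and selected with kanamycin through an aph(3')-Ia KanR cassette. An f1 origin is also present. The short tetracycline-resistance fragments are annotated backbone remnants.

The recorded insert is a ccdB cassette, annotated together with a short ccdA fragment just downstream of the RBS. CcdB is a gyrase-targeting toxin, so it acts as a counter-selection marker: in a Golden Gate reaction the cassette is replaced by the incoming gene, and plasmids that keep it kill ordinary sensitive cloning strains. The purpose line gives the layout as an AGGA overhang, the ccdB cassette with its own promoter, and a TTCC overhang, followed by a GS linker, an element named C6-79-10, a SNAC tag and a 6xHis tag. A design cloned in frame should therefore acquire this C-terminal fusion. The record does not explain C6-79-10, and the roughly 700 nt between ccdB and the His tag is unannotated. The His stretch is detected as a partial 9xHis match, and the nearby SET1 fragment is a partial match to pET sequence upstream of the terminator. SNAC tags generally allow chemical, nickel-assisted cleavage, and the His tag allows affinity purification. The associated publication concerns scaling up the experimental characterization of designed proteins.
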