Features (pLannotate 1.2.2; 20 found; start..end, strand, type, name):
    264..282     +  promoter       T7 promoter: promoter for bacteriophage T7 RNA polymerase
    283..307     +  protein_bind   lac operator: The lac repressor binds to the lac operator to inhibit transcription in E. coli. This inhibition can be relieved by adding lactose or isopropyl-β-D-thiogalactopyranoside (IPTG). lac repressor encoded by lacI
    322..344     +  RBS            RBS: efficient ribosome binding site from bacteriophage T7 gene 10 (Olins and Rangwala, 1989)
    367..438     +  CDS            ccdA (fragment): CCDA_ECO57 - Also known as H, letA. Experimental evidence at protein level: Swiss-Prot protein existence level 1. Antitoxin component of a type II toxin-antitoxin (TA) system which inhibits the post-segregational killing (PSK) of plasmid-free cells, also referred to as a plasmid addiction system. Binds to and blocks the activity of CcdB; will also remove bound CcdB protein from the CcdB-GyrA complex by forming a CcdA-CcdB complex, a process termed rejuvenation. Functions as a transcriptional corepressor for the ccdAB operon, repression also requires CcdB (By similarity). From Escherichia coli
    472..774     +  CDS            ccdB: CCDB_ECOLI - Also known as G, letB, letD. Experimental evidence at protein level: Swiss-Prot protein existence level 1. Toxic component of a type II toxin-antitoxin (TA) system, functioning in plasmid maintainence. Responsible for the post- segregational killing (PSK) of plasmid-free cells, also referred to as a plasmid addiction system. Half-life of over 2 hours. Cell killing by CcdB is accompanied by filamentation, defects in chromosome and plasmid segregation, defects in cell division, formation of anucleate cells, decreased DNA synthesis and plasmid loss. Interferes with the activity of DN
   1510..1528    +  CDS            9xHis (fragment): 9xHis affinity tag
   1541..1590    +  CDS            SET1 (fragment): solubility-enhancement tag derived from T7 phage gene 10B
   1598..1645    +  terminator     T7 terminator: transcription terminator for bacteriophage T7 RNA polymerase
   1682..2110    +  rep_origin     f1 ori (sequence partly withheld): f1 bacteriophage origin of replication; arrow indicates direction of (+) strand synthesis
   2163..2220    +  promoter       AmpR promoter (fragment): bla
   2229..3044    -  CDS            KanR: aminoglycoside phosphotransferase; aph(3')-Ia; confers resistance to kanamycin in bacteria or G418 (Geneticin®) in eukaryotes
   3166..3754    +  rep_origin     ori: high-copy-number ColE1/pMB1/pBR322/pUC origin of replication
   3940..4079    -  misc_feature   bom: basis of mobility region from pBR322
   4181..4372    -  CDS            rop: Rop protein, which maintains plasmids at low copy number; rop
   4389..4769    +  CDS            YPB1_ECOLX: Protein predicted: Swiss-Prot protein existence level 4. From Escherichia coli.
   4841..5132    -  CDS            TcR (fragment): tetracycline efflux protein; tet; confers resistance to tetracycline
   5147..5168    -  protein_bind   CAP binding site: CAP binding activates transcription in the presence of cAMP. E. coli catabolite activator protein
   5181..6263    -  CDS            lacI: lac repressor; lacI; The lac repressor binds to the lac operator to inhibit transcription in E. coli. This inhibition can be relieved by adding lactose or isopropyl-β-D-thiogalactopyranoside (IPTG).
   6264..6341    -  promoter       lacI promoter: lacI
   6349..238     -  CDS            TcR (fragment) (across the origin): tetracycline efflux protein; tet; confers resistance to tetracycline
>Addgene plasmid #247422 | cwby0072 | addgene full sequence | sequence record 493926 | Addgene NGS Result
CAGTAGTAGGTTGAGGCCGTTGAGCACCGCCGCCGCAAGGAATGGTGCATGCAAGGAGATGGCGCCCAAC
AGTCCCCCGGCCACGGGGCCTGCCACCATACCCACGCCGAAACAAGCGCTCATGAGCCCGAAGTGGCGAG
CCCGATCTTCCCCATCGGTGATGTCGGCGATATAGGCGCCAGCAACCGCACCTGTGGCGCCGGTGATGCC
GGCCACGATGCGTCCGGCGTAGAGGATCGAGATCGATCTCGATCCCGCGAAATTAATACGACTCACTATA
GGGGAATTGTGAGCGGATAACAATTCCCCTCTAGAAATAATTTTGTTTAACTTTAAGAAGGAGATATACA
TATGTCAGGAGGAGACCGAAAGCGTATTACAGTGACAGTTGACAGCGACAGCTATCAGTTGCTCAAGGCA
TATATGATGTCAATATCTCCGGTCTGGTATGCACAACCAAGAATGAAGCCCATGCAGTTTAAGGTTTACA
CCTATAAAAGAGAGAGCCGTTATCGTCTGTTTGTGGATGTACAGAGTGATATTATTGACACGCCCGGGCG
ACGGATGGTGATCCCCCTGGCCAGTGCACGTCTGCTGTCAGATAAAGTCTCCCGTGAACTTTACCCGGTG
GTGCATATCGGGGATGAAAGCTGGCGCATGATGACCACCGATATGGCCAGTGTGCCGGTTTCCGTTATCG
GGGAAGAAGTGGCTGATCTCAGCCACCGCGAAAATGACATCAAAAACGCCATTAACCTGATGTTCTGGGG
AATATGAACGGTCTCGTTCCGGTAGCTCTGATGAAGAAGAAGCCCGCGAATTAGAAGAACGCGCGCGCGA
AGCCGCGAAACGTGCAATTGAAGCCGCTAAACGCACAGGCGACCCGCGCGTGCGCGAACTTGCAGAAGAA
TTAGTTAAACTGGCGATTTGGGCAGCGGTGGAAGTGTGGCTGGATCCGAGCAGCAGCGATGTTAACGAAG
CGCTGAAATTGATTGTGGAAGCGATTGAAGCTGCTGTGCGTGCGTTGGAAGCCGCAGAACGTACGGGTGA
TCCGGAAGTTCGTGAATTAGCGCGTGAATTGGTGCGCCTGGCGGTTGAAGCGGCAGAAGAGGTTCAGCGC
AACCCGAGTAGTAGCGATGTGAATGAAGCCCTGAAACTGATTGTGATTGCCATTGAGGCGGCGGTTCGCG
CTTTAGAAGCCGCCGAACGTACCGGTGATCCAGAAGTGCGCGAGCTGGCACGTGAACTGGTGCGTTTAGC
GGTAGAAGCGGCGGAAGAAGTGCAGCGTAACCCGAGCTCCGAAGAAGTGAACGAGGCGCTGCGCAAAATT
ATTAAACTGATTCTGTTCGCGGTGATGGTGCTGGAATTGGCCGAAGAAATTGGCGATCCGACCTGGCGTG
AAATGGCGCGTCGTGCAGTGCGTGAAGCAGTGGAACTGGCTGAAGAAGTCCAGCGCGATCCGTCCGGTTG
GCTGGGCCATGGATCAGGCAGCCATCATTGGGGCAGCACCCACCACCACCACCACCACTAATGAGATCCG
GCTGCTAACAAAGCCCGAAAGGAAGCTGAGTTGGCTGCTGCCACCGCTGAGCAATAACTAGCATAACCCC
TTGGGGCCTCTAAACGGGTCTTGAGGGGTTTTTTGCTGAAAGGAGGAACTATATCCGGATTGGCGAATGG
G
[124 nt withheld, positions 1682-1805]
C
[91 nt withheld, positions 1807-1897]
A
[49 nt withheld, positions 1899-1947]
CCTTTGACGTTGGAGTCCACGTTCTTT
[37 nt withheld, positions 1975-2011]
ACCCTATCTCGGTCTATTCTTTTGATTTATAAGGGATTTTGCCGATTTCGGCCTATTGGTTAAAAAATGA
GCTGATTTAACAAAAATTTAACGCGAATTTTAACAAAATATTAACGCTTACAATTTAGGTGGCACTTTTC
GGGGAAATGTGCGCGGAACCCCTATTTGTTTATTTTTCTAAATACATTCAAATATGTATCCGCTCATGAA
TTAATTCTTAGAAAAACTCATCGAGCATCAAATGAAACTGCAATTTATTCATATCAGGATTATCAATACC
ATATTTTTGAAAAAGCCGTTTCTGTAATGAAGGAGAAAACTCACCGAGGCAGTTCCATAGGATGGCAAGA
TCCTGGTATCGGTCTGCGATTCCGACTCGTCCAACATCAATACAACCTATTAATTTCCCCTCGTCAAAAA
TAAGGTTATCAAGTGAGAAATCACCATGAGTGACGACTGAATCCGGTGAGAATGGCAAAAGTTTATGCAT
TTCTTTCCAGACTTGTTCAACAGGCCAGCCATTACGCTCGTCATCAAAATCACTCGCATCAACCAAACCG
TTATTCATTCGTGATTGCGCCTGAGCGAGACGAAATACGCGATCGCTGTTAAAAGGACAATTACAAACAG
GAATCGAATGCAACCGGCGCAGGAACACTGCCAGCGCATCAACAATATTTTCACCTGAATCAGGATATTC
TTCTAATACCTGGAATGCTGTTTTCCCGGGGATCGCAGTGGTGAGTAACCATGCATCATCAGGAGTACGG
ATAAAATGCTTGATGGTCGGAAGAGGCATAAATTCCGTCAGCCAGTTTAGTCTGACCATCTCATCTGTAA
CATCATTGGCAACGCTACCTTTGCCATGTTTCAGAAACAACTCTGGCGCATCGGGCTTCCCATACAATCG
ATAGATTGTCGCACCTGATTGCCCGACATTATCGCGAGCCCATTTATACCCATATAAATCAGCATCCATG
TTGGAATTTAATCGCGGCCTAGAGCAAGACGTTTCCCGTTGAATATGGCTCATAACACCCCTTGTATTAC
TGTTTATGTAAGCAGACAGTTTTATTGTTCATGACCAAAATCCCTTAACGTGAGTTTTCGTTCCACTGAG
CGTCAGACCCCGTAGAAAAGATCAAAGGATCTTCTTGAGATCCTTTTTTTCTGCGCGTAATCTGCTGCTT
GCAAACAAAAAAACCACCGCTACCAGCGGTGGTTTGTTTGCCGGATCAAGAGCTACCAACTCTTTTTCCG
AAGGTAACTGGCTTCAGCAGAGCGCAGATACCAAATACTGTCCTTCTAGTGTAGCCGTAGTTAGGCCACC
ACTTCAAGAACTCTGTAGCACCGCCTACATACCTCGCTCTGCTAATCCTGTTACCAGTGGCTGCTGCCAG
TGGCGATAAGTCGTGTCTTACCGGGTTGGACTCAAGACGATAGTTACCGGATAAGGCGCAGCGGTCGGGC
TGAACGGGGGGTTCGTGCACACAGCCCAGCTTGGAGCGAACGACCTACACCGAACTGAGATACCTACAGC
GTGAGCTATGAGAAAGCGCCACGCTTCCCGAAGGGAGAAAGGCGGACAGGTATCCGGTAAGCGGCAGGGT
CGGAACAGGAGAGCGCACGAGGGAGCTTCCAGGGGGAAACGCCTGGTATCTTTATAGTCCTGTCGGGTTT
CGCCACCTCTGACTTGAGCGTCGATTTTTGTGATGCTCGTCAGGGGGGCGGAGCCTATGGAAAAACGCCA
GCAACGCGGCCTTTTTACGGTTCCTGGCCTTTTGCTGGCCTTTTGCTCACATGTTCTTTCCTGCGTTATC
CCCTGATTCTGTGGATAACCGTATTACCGCCTTTGAGTGAGCTGATACCGCTCGCCGCAGCCGAACGACC
GAGCGCAGCGAGTCAGTGAGCGAGGAAGCGGAAGAGCGCCTGATGCGGTATTTTCTCCTTACGCATCTGT
GCGGTATTTCACACCGCAATGGTGCACTCTCAGTACAATCTGCTCTGATGCCGCATAGTTAAGCCAGTAT
ACACTCCGCTATCGCTACGTGACTGGGTCATGGCTGCGCCCCGACACCCGCCAACACCCGCTGACGCGCC
CTGACGGGCTTGTCTGCTCCCGGCATCCGCTTACAGACAAGCTGTGACCGTCTCCGGGAGCTGCATGTGT
CAGAGGTTTTCACCGTCATYACCGAAACGCGCGAGGCAGCTGCGGTAAAGCTCATCAGCGTGGTCGTGAA
GCGATTCACAGATGTCTGCCTGTTCATCCGCGTCCAGCTCGTTGAGTTTCTCCAGAAGCGTTAATGTCTG
GCTTCTGATAAAGCGGGCCATGTTAAGGGCGGTTTTTTCCTGTTTGGTCACTGATGCCTCCGTGTAAGGG
GGATTTCTGTTCATGGGGGTAATGATACCGATGAAACGAGAGAGGATGCTCACGATACGGGTTACTGATG
ATGAACATGCCCGGTTACTGGAACGTTGTGAGGGTAAACAACTGGCGGTATGGATGCGGCGGGACCAGAG
AAAAATCACTCAGGGTCAATGCCAGCGCTTCGTTAATACAGATGTAGGTGTTCCACAGGGTAGCCAGCAG
CATCCTGCGATGCAGATCCGGAACATAATGGTGCAGGGCGCTGACTTCCGCGTTTCCAGACTTTACGAAA
CACGGAAACCGAAGACCATTCATGTTGTTGCTCAGGTCGCAGACGTTTTGCAGCAGCAGTCGCTTCACGT
TCGCTCGCGTATCGGTGATTCATTCTGCTAACCAGTAAGGCAACCCCGCCAGCCTAGCCGGGTCCTCAAC
GACAGGAGCACGATCATGCGCACCCGTGGGGCCGCCATGCCGGCGATAATGGCCTGCTTCTCGCCGAAAC
GTTTGGTGGCGGGACCAGTGACGAAGGCTTGAGCGAGGGCGTGCAAGATTCCGAATACCGCAAGCGACAG
GCCGATCATCGTCGCGCTCCAGCGAAAGCGGTCCTCGCCGAAAATGACCCAGAGCGCTGCCGGCACCTGT
CCTACGAGTTGCATGATAAAGAAGACAGTCATAAGTGCGGCGACGATAGTCATGCCCCGCGCCCACCGGA
AGGAGCTGACTGGGTTGAAGGCTCTCAAGGGCATCGGTCGAGATCCCGGTGCCTAATGAGTGAGCTAACT
TACATTAATTGCGTTGCGCTCACTGCCCGCTTTCCAGTCGGGAAACCTGTCGTGCCAGCTGCATTAATGA
ATCGGCCAACGCGCGGGGAGAGGCGGTTTGCGTATTGGGCGCCAGGGTGGTTTTTCTTTTCACCAGTGAG
ACGGGCAACAGCTGATTGCCCTTCACCGCCTGGCCCTGAGAGAGTTGCAGCAAGCGGTCCACGCTGGTTT
GCCCCAGCAGGCGAAAATCCTGTTTGATGGTGGTTAACGGCGGGATATAACATGAGCTGTCTTCGGTATC
GTCGTATCCCACTACCGAGATGTCCGCACCAACGCGCAGCCCGGACTCGGTAATGGCGCGCATTGCGCCC
AGCGCCATCTGATCGTTGGCAACCAGCATCGCAGTGGGAACGATGCCCTCATTCAGCATTTGCATGGTTT
GTTGAAAACCGGACATGGCACTCCAGTCGCCTTCCCGTTCCGCTATCGGCTGAATTTGATTGCGAGTGAG
ATATTTATGCCAGCCAGCCAGACGCAGACGCGCCGAGACAGAACTTAATGGGCCCGCTAACAGCGCGATT
TGCTGGTGACCCAATGCGACCAGATGCTCCACGCCCAGTCGCGTACCGTCTTCATGGGAGAAAATAATAC
TGTTGATGGGTGTCTGGTCAGAGACATCAAGAAATAACGCCGGAACATTAGTGCAGGCAGCTTCCACAGC
AATGGCATCCTGGTCATCCAGCGGATAGTTAATGATCAGCCCACTGACGCGTTGCGCGAGAAGATTGTGC
ACCGCCGCTTTACAGGCTTCGACGCCGCTTCGTTCTACCATCGACACCACCACGCTGGCACCCAGTTGAT
CGGCGCGAGATTTAATCGCCGCGACAATTTGCGACGGCGCGTGCAGGGCCAGACTGGAGGTGGCAACGCC
AATCAGCAACGACTGTTTGCCCGCCAGTTGTTGTGCCACGCGGTTGGGAATGTAATTCAGCTCCGCCATC
GCCGCTTCCACTTTTTCCCGCGTTTTCGCAGAAACGTGGCTGGCCTGGTTCACCACGCGGGAAACGGTCT
GATAAGAGACACCGGCATACTCTGCGACATCGTATAACGTTACTGGTTTCACATTCACCACCCTGAATTG
ACTCTCTTCCGGGCGCTATCATGCCATACCGCGAAAGGTTTTGCGCCATTCGATGGTGTCCGGGATCTCG
ACGCTCTCCCTTATGCGACTCCTGCATTAGGAAGCAGCC
